Addgene plasmid #121638: pBLO44.7_WNVpro
Purpose: (Empty Backbone) CMV-intron_Pro_P2A-mTagBFP2_AmpR_ColE1
Depositing lab: David Savage. Depositing organization: University of California, Berkeley. Publication: Profiling of engineering hotspots identifies an allosteric CRISPR-Cas9 switch. Oakes BL, Nadler DC, Flamholz A, Fellmann C, Staahl BT, Doudna JA, Savage DF. Nat Biotechnol. 2016 May 2. doi: 10.1038/nbt.3528. PubMed 27136077.
Backbone
  Vector backbone: pUC
  Backbone size (bp): 5380
  Vector type: Mammalian Expression
  Promoter: chicken beta actin promoter
Growth in bacteria
  Bacterial resistance: Ampicillin, 100 μg/mL
  Growth temperature: 37°C
  Growth strain: DH5alpha
  Copy number: High Copy
Terms and licenses: Academic/Nonprofit Terms; Industry Terms: Not Available to Industry
Depositor comments: Note: Addgene NGS unable to fully resolve CAG promoter sequence. Please refer to depositor's sequence for this section of the plasmid.
How to cite: pBLO44.7_WNVpro was a gift from David Savage (Addgene plasmid # 121638 ; http://n2t.net/addgene:121638 ; RRID:Addgene_121638)
