[The description below was written by a language model from this plasmid's Addgene catalogue record and pLannotate feature annotations shown in this document.]
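Description:
pBLO44.7_WNVpro is a pUC-based mammalian expression plasmid of about 5.4 kb, propagated in E. coli at high copy from a ColE1/pUC origin and selected with ampicillin through the β-lactamase (AmpR) gene. The backbone also carries an f1/M13 phage origin and short remnants of the pBR322 bom and rop regions. A single AAV2 inverted terminal repeat lies downstream of the expression cassette. Because only one ITR is annotated, the record does not support treating the plasmid as a packageable AAV transfer vector.

The expression unit is driven by a CAG-type hybrid promoter made up of the CMV immediate-early enhancer, the chicken β-actin promoter and a hybrid CBA/MVM intron. The depositor notes that repository sequencing could not fully resolve this promoter region, so the depositor's sequence should be consulted there. Otherwise the two sequence records differ by only two bases in length and give essentially identical annotations.

Downstream of the promoter is a roughly 720 bp open reading frame matching a fragment of the West Nile virus polyprotein. The plasmid name and purpose line ("Pro") indicate that this is the viral protease. The automated annotation's NS5 text is simply the generic description of the whole polyprotein entry. The record does not spell out the exact protease domains. The coding sequence is followed by partial matches to FLAG epitope repeats, then a P2A peptide and a TagBFP-family blue fluorescent protein (mTagBFP2 according to the depositor), and ends with a bGH polyadenylation signal. The 2A element lets one transcript yield separate protease and BFP proteins, so blue fluorescence marks the transfected cells that express the protease.

The plasmid is catalogued as an empty backbone, and the associated publication concerns engineered, switchable Cas9. The record does not state a specific experimental role for it.
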