Features (pLannotate 1.2.2; 17 found; start..end, strand, type, name):
     12..297     +  enhancer       CMV enhancer: human cytomegalovirus immediate early enhancer; contains an 18-bp deletion relative to the standard CMV enhancer
    299..576     +  promoter       chicken β-actin promoter: No description available
    577..805     +  intron         hybrid intron: hybrid between chicken β-actin (CBA) and minute virus of mice (MMV) introns (Gray et al., 2011)
    832..1551    +  CDS            GP1 (fragment): POLG_WNV9 - Experimental evidence at protein level: Swiss-Prot protein existence level 1. [RNA-directed RNA polymerase NS5]: Replicates the viral (+) and (-) genome, and performs the capping of genomes in the cytoplasm (PubMed:19850911). NS5 methylates viral RNA cap at guanine N-7 and ribose 2'-O positions (PubMed:19850911, PubMed:20685660). Besides its role in RNA genome replication, also prevents the establishment of cellular antiviral state by blocking the interferon-alpha/beta (IFN- alpha/beta) signaling pathway (PubMed:20106931). Inhibits host JAK1 and TYK2 phosphorylation, thereby preven
   1558..1574    +  CDS            5xFLAG (fragment): five tandem FLAG® epitope tags
   1585..1606    +  CDS            2xFLAG (fragment): two tandem FLAG® epitope tags
   1627..1683    +  CDS            P2A: 2A peptide from porcine teschovirus-1 polyprotein Eukaryotic ribosomes fail to insert a peptide bond between the Gly and Pro residues, yielding separate polypeptides.
   1684..2376    +  CDS            TagBFP: TagBFP is a basic (constitutively fluorescent) blue fluorescent protein published in 2008, derived from Entacmaea quadricolor. It is reported to be a very rapidly-maturing monomer with very low acid sensitivity.
   2410..2521    +  polyA_signal   bGH poly(A) signal: bovine growth hormone polyadenylation signal
   2626..2766    +  repeat_region  AAV2 ITR: inverted terminal repeat of adeno-associated virus serotype 2 inverted
   2771..2822    -  misc_feature   bom (fragment): basis of mobility region from pBR322
   2841..3221    +  rep_origin     M13 ori (sequence partly withheld): M13 bacteriophage origin of replication; arrow indicates direction of (+) strand synthesis
   3297..3346    -  misc_feature   bom (fragment): basis of mobility region from pBR322
   3448..3483    -  CDS            rop (fragment): Rop protein, which maintains plasmids at low copy number; rop
   3578..3682    +  promoter       AmpR promoter: bla
   3683..4543    +  CDS            AmpR: β-lactamase; bla; confers resistance to ampicillin, carbenicillin, and related antibiotics
   4714..5302    +  rep_origin     ori: high-copy-number ColE1/pMB1/pBR322/pUC origin of replication
>Addgene plasmid #121638 | pBLO44.7_WNVpro | depositor full sequence | sequence record 231675 | pBLO44.7_WNVpro sequence 5380 bps
CTAGAGGTACCCGTTACATAACTTACGGTAAATGGCCCGCCTGGCTGACCGCCCAACGACCCCCGCCCAT
TGACGTCAATAGTAACGCCAATAGGGACTTTCCATTGACGTCAATGGGTGGAGTATTTACGGTAAACTGC
CCACTTGGCAGTACATCAAGTGTATCATATGCCAAGTACGCCCCCTATTGACGTCAATGACGGTAAATGG
CCCGCCTGGCATTGTGCCCAGTACATGACCTTATGGGACTTTCCTACTTGGCAGTACATCTACGTATTAG
TCATCGCTATTACCATGGTCGAGGTGAGCCCCACGTTCTGCTTCACTCTCCCCATCTCCCCCCCCTCCCC
ACCCCCAATTTTGTATTTATTTATTTTTTAATTATTTTGTGCAGCGATGGGGGCGGGGGGGGGGGGGGGG
CGCGCGCCAGGCGGGGCGGGGCGGGGCGAGGGGCGGGGCGGGGCGAGGCGGAGAGGTGCGGCGGCAGCCA
ATCAGAGCGGCGCGCTCCGAAAGTTTCCTTTTATGGCGAGGCGGCGGCGGCGGCGGCCCTATAAAAAGCG
AAGCGCGCGGCGGGCGGGAGTCGCTGCGACGCTGCCTTCGCCCCGTGCCCCGCTCCGCCGCCGCCTCGCG
CCGCCCGCCCCGGCTCTGACTGACCGCGTTACTCCCACAGGTGAGCGGGCGGGACGGCCCTTCTCCTCCG
GGCTGTAATTAGCTGAGCAAGAGGTAAGGGTTTAAGGGATGGTTGGTTGGTGGGGTATTAATGTTTAATT
ACCTGGAGCACCTGCCTGAAATCACTTTTTTTCAGGTTGGACCGGTGCCACCATGGCCAGCTCAACAGAC
ATGTGGATCGAGCGGACGGCTGATATTTCCTGGGAATCAGACGCCGAGATCACTGGGAGTTCAGAGAGAG
TAGATGTTAGATTGGACGACGATGGTAATTTTCAACTGATGAACGACCCAGGGGCACCCTGGAAAGGAGG
GGGGGGTAGCGGTGGTGGCGGAGGGGTCCTTTGGGATACTCCGAGTCCTAAGGAATATAAGAAGGGTGAT
ACTACGACTGGGGTCTACAGAATTATGACCCGAGGGTTGCTGGGATCATATCAGGCGGGAGCCGGTGTTA
TGGTGGAAGGCGTTTTCCACACCTTGTGGCATACAACGAAGGGAGCCGCTCTGATGTCTGGAGAAGGCAG
ACTCGATCCGTATTGGGGCTCTGTAAAAGAGGACCGCCTCTGCTACGGAGGTCCGTGGAAACTTCAACAT
AAGTGGAATGGACAGGATGAGGTGCAAATGATAGTAGTTGAGCCCGGCAAGAACGTGAAAAACGTGCAAA
CTAAGCCAGGCGTTTTCAAGACACCTGAAGGAGAGATTGGCGCAGTCACCCTCGACTTTCCGACGGGAAC
GAGCGGTTCACCGATAGTTGATAAGAACGGGGACGTGATTGGGTTGTATGGCAATGGAGTCATCATGCCT
AACGGGTCATATATCTCCGCTATAGTACAGGGTGAACGAATGGATGAGCCAATTCCTGCGGGTTTTGAAC
CGGAGATGCTCACTAGTGATTACAAAGATGACGATGACAAAGACTACAAGGATGATGATGATAAGGGATC
CGAATCCGGCAGTGGAGCCACGAACTTCTCTCTGTTAAAGCAAGCAGGAGACGTGGAAGAAAACCCCGGT
CCTATGTCTGAACTCATCAAGGAGAACATGCACATGAAACTCTACATGGAGGGGACCGTAGACAATCATC
ACTTCAAGTGTACAAGTGAAGGGGAGGGGAAGCCTTACGAAGGGACTCAAACTATGAGAATTAAGGTTGT
CGAGGGCGGCCCCCTTCCCTTTGCGTTTGACATCCTCGCCACCAGTTTCTTGTATGGTTCCAAGACGTTT
ATAAATCATACACAGGGAATACCTGACTTCTTTAAACAAAGTTTTCCAGAGGGTTTCACATGGGAAAGGG
TTACCACTTATGAGGATGGCGGAGTACTCACCGCTACCCAAGATACATCTCTGCAAGATGGTTGCCTGAT
TTACAATGTAAAAATCCGAGGAGTTAACTTTACATCCAATGGTCCTGTTATGCAGAAAAAGACATTGGGG
TGGGAAGCATTTACAGAAACGCTCTACCCCGCCGACGGGGGCTTGGAGGGCCGCAATGACATGGCTCTCA
AATTGGTAGGTGGTAGTCATCTTATCGCGAACGCGAAAACTACCTACCGATCCAAGAAGCCCGCTAAAAA
TCTCAAAATGCCGGTCTATTACGTGGACTACAGACTGGAACGCAAGGAAGCTAACAACGAGACATACGTT
GAGCAACATGAAGTGGCCGTGGCCAGATATTGCGATCTGCCGAGTAAGCTCGGGCACAAATTGAACTAAG
AATTCCTAGAGCTCGCTGATCAGCCTCGACTGTGCCTTCTAGTTGCCAGCCATCTGTTGTTTGCCCCTCC
CCCGTGCCTTCCTTGACCCTGGAAGGTGCCACTCCCACTGTCCTTTCCTAATAAAATGAGGAAATTGCAT
CGCATTGTCTGAGTAGGTGTCATTCTATTCTGGGGGGTGGGGTGGGGCAGGACAGCAAGGGGGAGGATTG
GGAAGAGAATAGCAGGCATGCTGGGGAGCGGCCGCAGGAACCCCTAGTGATGGAGTTGGCCACTCCCTCT
CTGCGCGCTCGCTCGCTCACTGAGGCCGGGCGACCAAAGGTCGCCCGACGCCCGGGCTTTGCCCGGGCGG
CCTCAGTGAGCGAGCGAGCGCGCAGCTGCCTGCAGGGGCGCCTGATGCGGTATTTTCTCCTTACGCATCT
GTGCGGTATTTCACACCGCATA
[142 nt withheld, positions 2823-2964]
C
[141 nt withheld, positions 2966-3106]
CCTTTGACGTTGGAGTCCACGTTCTTT
[37 nt withheld, positions 3134-3170]
ACCCTATCTCGGGCTATTCTTTTGATTTATAAGGGATTTTGCCGATTTCGGCCTATTGGTTAAAAAATGA
GCTGATTTAACAAAAATTTAACGCGAATTTTAACAAAATATTAACGTTTACAATTTTATGGTGCACTCTC
AGTACAATCTGCTCTGATGCCGCATAGTTAAGCCAGCCCCGACACCCGCCAACACCCGCTGACGCGCCCT
GACGGGCTTGTCTGCTCCCGGCATCCGCTTACAGACAAGCTGTGACCGTCTCCGGGAGCTGCATGTGTCA
GAGGTTTTCACCGTCATCACCGAAACGCGCGAGACGAAAGGGCCTCGTGATACGCCTATTTTTATAGGTT
AATGTCATGATAATAATGGTTTCTTAGACGTCAGGTGGCACTTTTCGGGGAAATGTGCGCGGAACCCCTA
TTTGTTTATTTTTCTAAATACATTCAAATATGTATCCGCTCATGAGACAATAACCCTGATAAATGCTTCA
ATAATATTGAAAAAGGAAGAGTATGAGTATTCAACATTTCCGTGTCGCCCTTATTCCCTTTTTTGCGGCA
TTTTGCCTTCCTGTTTTTGCTCACCCAGAAACGCTGGTGAAAGTAAAAGATGCTGAAGATCAGTTGGGTG
CACGAGTGGGTTACATCGAACTGGATCTCAACAGCGGTAAGATCCTTGAGAGTTTTCGCCCCGAAGAACG
TTTTCCAATGATGAGCACTTTTAAAGTTCTGCTATGTGGCGCGGTATTATCCCGTATTGACGCCGGGCAA
GAGCAACTCGGTCGCCGCATACACTATTCTCAGAATGACTTGGTTGAGTACTCACCAGTCACAGAAAAGC
ATCTTACGGATGGCATGACAGTAAGAGAATTATGCAGTGCTGCCATAACCATGAGTGATAACACTGCGGC
CAACTTACTTCTGACAACGATCGGAGGACCGAAGGAGCTAACCGCTTTTTTGCACAACATGGGGGATCAT
GTAACTCGCCTTGATCGTTGGGAACCGGAGCTGAATGAAGCCATACCAAACGACGAGCGTGACACCACGA
TGCCTGTAGCAATGGCAACAACGTTGCGCAAACTATTAACTGGCGAACTACTTACTCTAGCTTCCCGGCA
ACAATTAATAGACTGGATGGAGGCGGATAAAGTTGCAGGACCACTTCTGCGCTCGGCCCTTCCGGCTGGC
TGGTTTATTGCTGATAAATCTGGAGCCGGTGAGCGTGGAAGCCGCGGTATCATTGCAGCACTGGGGCCAG
ATGGTAAGCCCTCCCGTATCGTAGTTATCTACACGACGGGGAGTCAGGCAACTATGGATGAACGAAATAG
ACAGATCGCTGAGATAGGTGCCTCACTGATTAAGCATTGGTAACTGTCAGACCAAGTTTACTCATATATA
CTTTAGATTGATTTAAAACTTCATTTTTAATTTAAAAGGATCTAGGTGAAGATCCTTTTTGATAATCTCA
TGACCAAAATCCCTTAACGTGAGTTTTCGTTCCACTGAGCGTCAGACCCCGTAGAAAAGATCAAAGGATC
TTCTTGAGATCCTTTTTTTCTGCGCGTAATCTGCTGCTTGCAAACAAAAAAACCACCGCTACCAGCGGTG
GTTTGTTTGCCGGATCAAGAGCTACCAACTCTTTTTCCGAAGGTAACTGGCTTCAGCAGAGCGCAGATAC
CAAATACTGTCCTTCTAGTGTAGCCGTAGTTAGGCCACCACTTCAAGAACTCTGTAGCACCGCCTACATA
CCTCGCTCTGCTAATCCTGTTACCAGTGGCTGCTGCCAGTGGCGATAAGTCGTGTCTTACCGGGTTGGAC
TCAAGACGATAGTTACCGGATAAGGCGCAGCGGTCGGGCTGAACGGGGGGTTCGTGCACACAGCCCAGCT
TGGAGCGAACGACCTACACCGAACTGAGATACCTACAGCGTGAGCTATGAGAAAGCGCCACGCTTCCCGA
AGGGAGAAAGGCGGACAGGTATCCGGTAAGCGGCAGGGTCGGAACAGGAGAGCGCACGAGGGAGCTTCCA
GGGGGAAACGCCTGGTATCTTTATAGTCCTGTCGGGTTTCGCCACCTCTGACTTGAGCGTCGATTTTTGT
GATGCTCGTCAGGGGGGCGGAGCCTATGGAAAAACGCCAGCAACGCGGCCTTTTTACGGTTCCTGGCCTT
TTGCTGGCCTTTTGCTCACATGTAGCGCGCGTGCGCCAAT
