Features (pLannotate 1.2.2; 17 found; start..end, strand, type, name):
     12..297     +  enhancer       CMV enhancer: human cytomegalovirus immediate early enhancer; contains an 18-bp deletion relative to the standard CMV enhancer
    299..575     +  promoter       chicken β-actin promoter: No description available
    576..803     +  intron         hybrid intron: hybrid between chicken β-actin (CBA) and minute virus of mice (MMV) introns (Gray et al., 2011)
    830..1549    +  CDS            GP1 (fragment): POLG_WNV9 - Experimental evidence at protein level: Swiss-Prot protein existence level 1. [RNA-directed RNA polymerase NS5]: Replicates the viral (+) and (-) genome, and performs the capping of genomes in the cytoplasm (PubMed:19850911). NS5 methylates viral RNA cap at guanine N-7 and ribose 2'-O positions (PubMed:19850911, PubMed:20685660). Besides its role in RNA genome replication, also prevents the establishment of cellular antiviral state by blocking the interferon-alpha/beta (IFN- alpha/beta) signaling pathway (PubMed:20106931). Inhibits host JAK1 and TYK2 phosphorylation, thereby preven
   1556..1572    +  CDS            5xFLAG (fragment): five tandem FLAG® epitope tags
   1583..1604    +  CDS            2xFLAG (fragment): two tandem FLAG® epitope tags
   1625..1681    +  CDS            P2A: 2A peptide from porcine teschovirus-1 polyprotein Eukaryotic ribosomes fail to insert a peptide bond between the Gly and Pro residues, yielding separate polypeptides.
   1682..2374    +  CDS            TagBFP: TagBFP is a basic (constitutively fluorescent) blue fluorescent protein published in 2008, derived from Entacmaea quadricolor. It is reported to be a very rapidly-maturing monomer with very low acid sensitivity.
   2408..2519    +  polyA_signal   bGH poly(A) signal: bovine growth hormone polyadenylation signal
   2624..2764    +  repeat_region  AAV2 ITR: inverted terminal repeat of adeno-associated virus serotype 2 inverted
   2769..2820    -  misc_feature   bom (fragment): basis of mobility region from pBR322
   2839..3294    +  rep_origin     f1 ori (sequence partly withheld): f1 bacteriophage origin of replication; arrow indicates direction of (+) strand synthesis
   3295..3344    -  misc_feature   bom (fragment): basis of mobility region from pBR322
   3446..3481    -  CDS            rop (fragment): Rop protein, which maintains plasmids at low copy number; rop
   3576..3680    +  promoter       AmpR promoter: bla
   3681..4541    +  CDS            AmpR: β-lactamase; bla; confers resistance to ampicillin, carbenicillin, and related antibiotics
   4712..5300    +  rep_origin     ori: high-copy-number ColE1/pMB1/pBR322/pUC origin of replication
>Addgene plasmid #121638 | pBLO44.7_WNVpro | addgene full sequence | sequence record 237421 | Addgene NGS Result
CTAGAGGTACCCGTTACATAACTTACGGTAAATGGCCCGCCTGGCTGACCGCCCAACGACCCCCGCCCAT
TGACGTCAATAGTAACGCCAATAGGGACTTTCCATTGACGTCAATGGGTGGAGTATTTACGGTAAACTGC
CCACTTGGCAGTACATCAAGTGTATCATATGCCAAGTACGCCCCCTATTGACGTCAATGACGGTAAATGG
CCCGCCTGGCATTGTGCCCAGTACATGACCTTATGGGACTTTCCTACTTGGCAGTACATCTACGTATTAG
TCATCGCTATTACCATGGTCGAGGTGAGCCCCACGTTCTGCTTCACTCTCCCCATCTCCCCCCCCTCCCC
ACCCCCAATTTTGTATTTATTTATTTTTTAATTATTTTGTGCAGCGATGGGGGCGGGGGGGGGGGGGGGC
GCGCGCCMGGCGGGGSGGGGSGGGGCGAGGGGCGGGGCGGGGCGAGGCGGAGAGGTGCGGCGGCAGCCAA
TCAGAGCGGCGCGCTCCGAAAGTTTCCTTTTATGGCGAGGCGGCGGCGGCGGCGGCCCTATAAAAAGCGA
AGCGCGCGGCGGGCGGGAGTCGCTGCGCGCTGCCTTCGCCCCGTGCCCCGCTCCGCCGCCGCCTCGCGCC
GCCCGCCCCGGCTCTGACTGACCGCGTTACTCCCACAGGTGAGCGGGCGGGACGGCCCTTCTCCTCCGGG
CTGTAATTAGCTGAGCAAGAGGTAAGGGTTTAAGGGATGGTTGGTTGGTGGGGTATTAATGTTTAATTAC
CTGGAGCACCTGCCTGAAATCACTTTTTTTCAGGTTGGACCGGTGCCACCATGGCCAGCTCAACAGACAT
GTGGATCGAGCGGACGGCTGATATTTCCTGGGAATCAGACGCCGAGATCACTGGGAGTTCAGAGAGAGTA
GATGTTAGATTGGACGACGATGGTAATTTTCAACTGATGAACGACCCAGGGGCACCCTGGAAAGGAGGGG
GGGGTAGCGGTGGTGGCGGAGGGGTCCTTTGGGATACTCCGAGTCCTAAGGAATATAAGAAGGGTGATAC
TACGACTGGGGTCTACAGAATTATGACCCGAGGGTTGCTGGGATCATATCAGGCGGGAGCCGGTGTTATG
GTGGAAGGCGTTTTCCACACCTTGTGGCATACAACGAAGGGAGCCGCTCTGATGTCTGGAGAAGGCAGAC
TCGATCCGTATTGGGGCTCTGTAAAAGAGGACCGCCTCTGCTACGGAGGTCCGTGGAAACTTCAACATAA
GTGGAATGGACAGGATGAGGTGCAAATGATAGTAGTTGAGCCCGGCAAGAACGTGAAAAACGTGCAAACT
AAGCCAGGCGTTTTCAAGACACCTGAAGGAGAGATTGGCGCAGTCACCCTCGACTTTCCGACGGGAACGA
GCGGTTCACCGATAGTTGATAAGAACGGGGACGTGATTGGGTTGTATGGCAATGGAGTCATCATGCCTAA
CGGGTCATATATCTCCGCTATAGTACAGGGTGAACGAATGGATGAGCCAATTCCTGCGGGTTTTGAACCG
GAGATGCTCACTAGTGATTACAAAGATGACGATGACAAAGACTACAAGGATGATGATGATAAGGGATCCG
AATCCGGCAGTGGAGCCACGAACTTCTCTCTGTTAAAGCAAGCAGGAGACGTGGAAGAAAACCCCGGTCC
TATGTCTGAACTCATCAAGGAGAACATGCACATGAAACTCTACATGGAGGGGACCGTAGACAATCATCAC
TTCAAGTGTACAAGTGAAGGGGAGGGGAAGCCTTACGAAGGGACTCAAACTATGAGAATTAAGGTTGTCG
AGGGCGGCCCCCTTCCCTTTGCGTTTGACATCCTCGCCACCAGTTTCTTGTATGGTTCCAAGACGTTTAT
AAATCATACACAGGGAATACCTGACTTCTTTAAACAAAGTTTTCCAGAGGGTTTCACATGGGAAAGGGTT
ACCACTTATGAGGATGGCGGAGTACTCACCGCTACCCAAGATACATCTCTGCAAGATGGTTGCCTGATTT
ACAATGTAAAAATCCGAGGAGTTAACTTTACATCCAATGGTCCTGTTATGCAGAAAAAGACATTGGGGTG
GGAAGCATTTACAGAAACGCTCTACCCCGCCGACGGGGGCTTGGAGGGCCGCAATGACATGGCTCTCAAA
TTGGTAGGTGGTAGTCATCTTATCGCGAACGCGAAAACTACCTACCGATCCAAGAAGCCCGCTAAAAATC
TCAAAATGCCGGTCTATTACGTGGACTACAGACTGGAACGCAAGGAAGCTAACAACGAGACATACGTTGA
GCAACATGAAGTGGCCGTGGCCAGATATTGCGATCTGCCGAGTAAGCTCGGGCACAAATTGAACTAAGAA
TTCCTAGAGCTCGCTGATCAGCCTCGACTGTGCCTTCTAGTTGCCAGCCATCTGTTGTTTGCCCCTCCCC
CGTGCCTTCCTTGACCCTGGAAGGTGCCACTCCCACTGTCCTTTCCTAATAAAATGAGGAAATTGCATCG
CATTGTCTGAGTAGGTGTCATTCTATTCTGGGGGGTGGGGTGGGGCAGGACAGCAAGGGGGAGGATTGGG
AAGAGAATAGCAGGCATGCTGGGGAGCGGCCGCAGGAACCCCTAGTGATGGAGTTGGCCACTCCCTCTCT
GCGCGCTCGCTCGCTCACTGAGGCCGGGCGACCAAAGGTCGCCCGACGCCCGGGCTTTGCCCGGGCGGCC
TCAGTGAGCGAGCGAGCGCGCAGCTGCCTGCAGGGGCGCCTGATGCGGTATTTTCTCCTTACGCATCTGT
GCGGTATTTCACACCGCATA
[95 nt withheld, positions 2821-2915]
T
[46 nt withheld, positions 2917-2962]
C
[141 nt withheld, positions 2964-3104]
CCTTTGACGTTGGAGTCCACGTTCTTT
[37 nt withheld, positions 3132-3168]
ACTCTATCTCGGGCTATTCTTTTGATTTATAAGGGATTTTGCCGATTTCGGTCTATTGGTTAAAAAATGA
GCTGATTTAACAAAAATTTAACGCGAATTTTAACAAAATATTAACGTTTACAATTTTATGGTGCACTCTC
AGTACAATCTGCTCTGATGCCGCATAGTTAAGCCAGCCCCGACACCCGCCAACACCCGCTGACGCGCCCT
GACGGGCTTGTCTGCTCCCGGCATCCGCTTACAGACAAGCTGTGACCGTCTCCGGGAGCTGCATGTGTCA
GAGGTTTTCACCGTCATCACCGAAACGCGCGAGACGAAAGGGCCTCGTGATACGCCTATTTTTATAGGTT
AATGTCATGATAATAATGGTTTCTTAGACGTCAGGTGGCACTTTTCGGGGAAATGTGCGCGGAACCCCTA
TTTGTTTATTTTTCTAAATACATTCAAATATGTATCCGCTCATGAGACAATAACCCTGATAAATGCTTCA
ATAATATTGAAAAAGGAAGAGTATGAGTATTCAACATTTCCGTGTCGCCCTTATTCCCTTTTTTGCGGCA
TTTTGCCTTCCTGTTTTTGCTCACCCAGAAACGCTGGTGAAAGTAAAAGATGCTGAAGATCAGTTGGGTG
CACGAGTGGGTTACATCGAACTGGATCTCAACAGCGGTAAGATCCTTGAGAGTTTTCGCCCCGAAGAACG
TTTTCCAATGATGAGCACTTTTAAAGTTCTGCTATGTGGCGCGGTATTATCCCGTATTGACGCCGGGCAA
GAGCAACTCGGTCGCCGCATACACTATTCTCAGAATGACTTGGTTGAGTACTCACCAGTCACAGAAAAGC
ATCTTACGGATGGCATGACAGTAAGAGAATTATGCAGTGCTGCCATAACCATGAGTGATAACACTGCGGC
CAACTTACTTCTGACAACGATCGGAGGACCGAAGGAGCTAACCGCTTTTTTGCACAACATGGGGGATCAT
GTAACTCGCCTTGATCGTTGGGAACCGGAGCTGAATGAAGCCATACCAAACGACGAGCGTGACACCACGA
TGCCTGTAGCAATGGCAACAACGTTGCGCAAACTATTAACTGGCGAACTACTTACTCTAGCTTCCCGGCA
ACAATTAATAGACTGGATGGAGGCGGATAAAGTTGCAGGACCACTTCTGCGCTCGGCCCTTCCGGCTGGC
TGGTTTATTGCTGATAAATCTGGAGCCGGTGAGCGTGGAAGCCGCGGTATCATTGCAGCACTGGGGCCAG
ATGGTAAGCCCTCCCGTATCGTAGTTATCTACACGACGGGGAGTCAGGCAACTATGGATGAACGAAATAG
ACAGATCGCTGAGATAGGTGCCTCACTGATTAAGCATTGGTAACTGTCAGACCAAGTTTACTCATATATA
CTTTAGATTGATTTAAAACTTCATTTTTAATTTAAAAGGATCTAGGTGAAGATCCTTTTTGATAATCTCA
TGACCAAAATCCCTTAACGTGAGTTTTCGTTCCACTGAGCGTCAGACCCCGTAGAAAAGATCAAAGGATC
TTCTTGAGATCCTTTTTTTCTGCGCGTAATCTGCTGCTTGCAAACAAAAAAACCACCGCTACCAGCGGTG
GTTTGTTTGCCGGATCAAGAGCTACCAACTCTTTTTCCGAAGGTAACTGGCTTCAGCAGAGCGCAGATAC
CAAATACTGTTCTTCTAGTGTAGCCGTAGTTAGGCCACCACTTCAAGAACTCTGTAGCACCGCCTACATA
CCTCGCTCTGCTAATCCTGTTACCAGTGGCTGCTGCCAGTGGCGATAAGTCGTGTCTTACCGGGTTGGAC
TCAAGACGATAGTTACCGGATAAGGCGCAGCGGTCGGGCTGAACGGGGGGTTCGTGCACACAGCCCAGCT
TGGAGCGAACGACCTACACCGAACTGAGATACCTACAGCGTGAGCTATGAGAAAGCGCCACGCTTCCCGA
AGGGAGAAAGGCGGACAGGTATCCGGTAAGCGGCAGGGTCGGAACAGGAGAGCGCACGAGGGAGCTTCCA
GGGGGAAACGCCTGGTATCTTTATAGTCCTGTCGGGTTTCGCCACCTCTGACTTGAGCGTCGATTTTTGT
GATGCTCGTCAGGGGGGCGGAGCCTATGGAAAAACGCCAGCAACGCGGCCTTTTTACGGTTCCTGGCCTT
TTGCTGGCCTTTTGCTCACATGTAGCGCGCGTGCGCCAAT
